>Addgene plasmid #241150 | pMC-Dest-uni-gRNA5-BsaI | addgene full sequence | sequence record 482080 | Addgene NGS Result
TCTTCTCTCATCCGCCAAAACAGCCAAGCTGTAGACCGTTTGACATTACCCTGTTATCCCTAGATACATT
ACCCTGTTATCCCAGATGACATACCCTGTTATCCCTAGATGACATTACCCTGTTATCCCAGATGACATAC
CCTGTTATCCCTAGATGACATTACCCTGTTATCCCAGATGACATTACCCTGTTATCCCTAGATACATTAC
CCTGTTATCCCAGATGACATACCCTGTTATCCCTAGATGACATTACCCTGTTATCCCAGATGACATTACC
CTGTTATCCCTAGATACATTACCCTGTTATCCCAGATGACATACATTACCCTGTTATCCCAGATGACATA
CCCTGTTATCCCTAGATGACATTACCCTGTTATCCCAGATGACATTACCCTGTTATCCCTAGATACATTA
CCCTGTTATCCCAGATGACATACCCTGTTATCCCTAGATGACATTACCCTGTTATCCCAGATGACATTAC
CCTGTTATCCCTAGATGACATTACCCTGTTATCCCAGATGACATTACCCTGTTATCCCTAGATACATTAC
CCTGTTATCCCAGATGACATACCCTGTTATCCCTAGATGACATTACCCTGTTATCCCAGATGACATTACC
CTGTTATCCCTAGATACATTACCCTGTTATCCCAGATGACATTACCCTGTTATCCCTAGATGACATTACC
CTGTTATCCCAGATAAACTCAATGATGATGATGATGATGGTCGAGACTCAGCGGCCGCGGTGCCAGGGCG
TGCCCTTGGGCTCCCCGGGCGCGACTAGTGGGAGGCGTTCGGGCCACAGCGGTTCAGTAGAGACCATCGA
TAAGCTAGCGAATTCCTGCAGGAGCTCGGTCTCTCCAAAAGTCGACCCATGGGGGCCCGCCCCAACTGGG
GTAACCTTTGAGTTCTCTCAGTTGGGGGTAATCAGCATCATGATGTGGTACCACATCATGATGCTGATTA
TAAGAATGCGGCCGCCACACTCTAGTGGATCTCGAGTTAATAATTCAGAAGAACTCGTCAAGAAGGCGAT
AGAAGGCGATGCGCTGCGAATCGGGAGCGGCGATACCGTAAAGCACGAGGAAGCGGTCAGCCCATTCGCC
GCCAAGCTCTTCAGCAATATCACGGGTAGCCAACGCTATGTCCTGATAGCGGTCCGCCACACCCAGCCGG
CCACAGTCGATGAATCCAGAAAAGCGGCCATTTTCCACCATGATATTCGGCAAGCAGGCATCGCCATGGG
TCACGACGAGATCCTCGCCGTCGGGCATGCTCGCCTTGAGCCTGGCGAACAGTTCGGCTGGCGCGAGCCC
CTGATGCTCTTCGTCCAGATCATCCTGATCGACAAGACCGGCTTCCATCCGAGTACGTGCTCGCTCGATG
CGATGTTTCGCTTGGTGGTCGAATGGGCAGGTAGCCGGATCAAGCGTATGCAGCCGCCGCATTGCATCAG
CCATGATGGATACTTTCTCGGCAGGAGCAAGGTGAGATGACAGGAGATCCTGCCCCGGCACTTCGCCCAA
TAGCAGCCAGTCCCTTCCCGCTTCAGTGACAACGTCGAGCACAGCTGCGCAAGGAACGCCCGTCGTGGCC
AGCCACGATAGCCGCGCTGCCTCGTCTTGCAGTTCATTCAGGGCACCGGACAGGTCGGTCTTGACAAAAA
GAACCGGGCGCCCCTGCGCTGACAGCCGGAACACGGCGGCATCAGAGCAGCCGATTGTCTGTTGTGCCCA
GTCATAGCCGAATAGCCTCTCCACCCAAGCGGCCGGAGAACCTGCGTGCAATCCATCTTGTTCAATCATG
CGAAACGATCCTCATCCTGTCTCTTGATCAGAGCTTGATCCCCTGCGCCATCAGATCCTTGGCGGCAAGA
AAGCCATCCAGTTTACTTTGCAGGGCTTCCCAACCTTACCAGAGGGCGCCCCAGCTGGCAATTCCGGTTC
GCTTGCTGTCCATAAAACCGCCCAGTCTAGCTATCGCCATGTAAGCCCACTGCAAGCTACCTGCTTTCTC
TTTGCTCCCCATGCGAGAGTAGGGAACTGCCAGGCATCAAATAAAACGAAAGGCTCAGTCGAAAGACTGG
GCCTTTCGTTTTATCTGTTGTTTGTCGGTGAACGCTCTCCTGAGTAGGACAAATCCGCCGGGAGCGGATT
TGAACGTTGCGAAGCAACGGCCCGGAGGGTGGCGGGCAGGACGCCCGCCATAAACTGCCAGGCATCAAAT
TAAGCAGAAGGCCATCCTGACGGATGGCCTTTTTGCGTTTCTACAAACTCTTTTGTTTATTTTTCTAAAT
ACATTCAAATATGTATCCGCTCATGACCAAAATCCCTTAACGTGAGTTTTCGTTCCACTGAGCGTCAGAC
CCCGTAGAAAAGATCAAAGGATCTTCTTGAGATCCTTTTTTTCTGCGCGTAATCTGCTGCTTGCAAACAA
AAAAACCACCGCTACCAGCGGTGGTTTGTTTGCCGGATCAAGAGCTACCAACTCTTTTTCCGAAGGTAAC
TGGCTTCAGCAGAGCGCAGATACCAAATACTGTCCTTCTAGTGTAGCCGTAGTTAGGCCACCACTTCAAG
AACTCTGTAGCACCGCCTACATACCTCGCTCTGCTAATCCTGTTACCAGTGGCTGCTGCCAGTGGCGATA
AGTCGTGTCTTACCGGGTTGGACTCAAGACGATAGTTACCGGATAAGGCGCAGCGGTCGGGCTGAACGGG
GGGTTCGTGCACACAGCCCAGCTTGGAGCGAACGACCTACACCGAACTGAGATACCTACAGCGTGAGCTA
TGAGAAAGCGCCACGCTTCCCGAAGGGAGAAAGGCGGACAGGTATCCGGTAAGCGGCAGGGTCGGAACAG
GAGAGCGCACGAGGGAGCTTCCAGGGGGAAACGCCTGGTATCTTTATAGTCCTGTCGGGTTTCGCCACCT
CTGACTTGAGCGTCGATTTTTGTGATGCTCGTCAGGGGGGCGGAGCCTATGGAAAAACGCCAGCAACGCG
GCCTTTTTACGGTTCCTGGCCTTTTGCTGGCCTTTTGCTCACATGTTCTTTCCTGCGTTATCCCCTGATT
CTGTGGATAACCGTATTACCGCCTTTGAGTGAGCTGATACCGCTCGCCGCAGCCGAACGACCGAGCGCAG
CGAGTCAGTGAGCGAGGAAGCGGAAGAGCGCCTGATGCGGTATTTTCTCCTTACGCATCTGTGCGGTATT
TCACACCGCATATGGTGCACTCTCAGTACAATCTGCTCTGATGCCGCATAGTTAAGCCAGTATACACTCC
GCTATCGCTACGTGACTGGGTCATGGCTGCGCCCCGACACCCGCCAACACCCGCTGACGCGCCCTGACGG
GCTTGTCTGCTCCCGGCATCCGCTTACAGACAAGCTGTGACCGTCTCCGGGAGCTGCATGTGTCAGAGGT
TTTCACCGTCATCACCGAAACGCGCGAGGCAGCAGATCAATTCGCGCGCGAAGGCGAAGCGGCATGCATA
ATGTGCCTGTCAAATGGACGAAGCAGGGATTCTGCAAACCCTATGCTACTCCGTCAAGCCGTCAATTGTC
TGATTCGTTACCAATTATGACAACTTGACGGCTACATCATTCACTTTTTCTTCACAACCGGCACGGAACT
CGCTCGGGCTGGCCCCGGTGCATTTTTTAAATACCCGCGAGAAATAGAGTTGATCGTCAAAACCAACATT
GCGACCGACGGTGGCGATAGGCATCCGGGTGGTGCTCAAAAGCAGCTTCGCCTGGCTGATACGTTGGTCC
TCGCGCCAGCTTAAGACGCTAATCCCTAACTGCTGGCGGAAAAGATGTGACAGACGCGACGGCGACAAGC
AAACATGCTGTGCGACGCTGGCGAT
Features (pLannotate 1.2.2; 12 found; start..end, strand, type, name):
    722..739     -  CDS            capTEV™ (fragment): composite tag for in vivo biotinylation, TEV protease cleavage, and 6xHis tagging
    760..793     +  protein_bind   attB: minimal attB site for the φC31 integrase (Groth et al., 2000) phage φC31 integrase
    899..938     +  protein_bind   phage φC31 attP (fragment): attachment site of phage φC31 phage φC31 integrase
   1025..1819    -  CDS            NeoR/KanR: aminoglycoside phosphotransferase from Tn5; aph(3')-II (or nptII); confers resistance to neomycin, kanamycin, and G418 (Geneticin®)
   1851..2033    -  CDS            tnpA (fragment): TN5P_ECOLX - Also known as tnp. Experimental evidence at protein level: Swiss-Prot protein existence level 1. Mediates transposition of transposon Tn5 by a 'cut and paste' mechanism. First, the monomeric transposase binds the 19 bp inverted DNA repeats flanking the transposon. Then, dimerization of the DNA- bound transposase creates a synaptic DNA complex. After nicking of the first DNA strand, excision of the transposon proceeds through a series of intermediates. The transposase then mediates the insertion of the transposon at a new site by strand transfer. The activity of the wild- type tran
   2068..2154    +  terminator     rrnB T1 terminator: Escherichia coli rrnB; transcription terminator T1 from the E. coli rrnB gene
   2246..2273    +  terminator     rrnB T2 terminator: transcription terminator T2 from the E. coli rrnB gene
   2292..2336    +  promoter       AmpR promoter (fragment): bla
   2407..2995    +  rep_origin     ori: high-copy-number ColE1/pMB1/pBR322/pUC origin of replication
   3181..3321    -  misc_feature   bom: basis of mobility region from pBR322
   3423..3463    -  CDS            rop (fragment): Rop protein, which maintains plasmids at low copy number; rop
   3585..3875    -  CDS            araC (fragment): L-arabinose regulatory protein; araC
