[The description below was written by a language model from this plasmid's Addgene catalogue record and pLannotate feature annotations shown in this document.]
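Description:
pMC-Dest-uni-gRNA5-BsaI is an empty destination vector built on the pMC BESPX-MCS2 minicircle parental backbone and intended as the receiving plasmid in a "mini-Golden" subcloning platform. It carries no insert. As the name and catalogue entry indicate, it provides BsaI-based Golden Gate acceptor sites together with a universal sgRNA target sequence positioned at the 5' end of the cloning region, and a TCGC linker is recorded as the only modification. The BsaI sites and the sgRNA target are not annotated in the feature table, so their exact positions cannot be stated from the record.

The plasmid (about 3.9 kb) replicates in E. coli from a high-copy ColE1/pUC-type origin, with an adjacent bom region, and is selected with kanamycin through the Tn5-derived NeoR/KanR aminoglycoside phosphotransferase gene. rrnB T1 and T2 terminators lie between the resistance cassette and the origin. The short hits to tnpA, rop, araC, the AmpR promoter and capTEV are fragments and are likely backbone remnants or incidental matches rather than functional elements. The features that define the minicircle system are the φC31 integrase attB and attP sites. In an appropriate producer strain, recombination between them excises the cloned cassette as a small circle free of the bacterial origin and resistance gene.

According to the associated publication, the vector was developed for knock-in genome editing in zebrafish. Donor fragments are assembled into the destination vector, and the universal sgRNA site presumably allows Cas9 to linearise the donor in vivo with a single, insert-independent guide, although the record does not detail this mechanism.
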