Addgene plasmid #241150: pMC-Dest-uni-gRNA5-BsaI
Purpose: (Empty Backbone) Destination vector for mini-Golden subcloning platform; contains universal sgRNA at 5' end
Depositing lab: Junsu Kang. Depositing organization: University of Wisconsin, Madison. Publication: Advancing knock-in approaches for robust genome editing in zebrafish. Rodriguez-Parks A, Beezley EG, Manna S, Silaban I, Almutawa SI, Cao S, Ahmed H, Guyer M, Baker S, Richards MP, Kang J. Biol Open. 2026 Feb 2:bio.062472. doi: 10.1242/bio.062472. PubMed 41630603.
Backbone
  Vector backbone: pMC BESPX- MCS2
  Vector type: Minicircle Cloning Vector
Growth in bacteria
  Bacterial resistance: Kanamycin, 50 μg/mL
  Growth temperature: 37°C
  Growth strain: DH5alpha
  Copy number: Unknown
Gene/Insert
  Gene/Insert name: None
  Mutation: TCGC linker
Terms and licenses: Academic/Nonprofit Terms; Industry Terms: Not Available to Industry
How to cite: pMC-Dest-uni-gRNA5-BsaI was a gift from Junsu Kang (Addgene plasmid # 241150 ; http://n2t.net/addgene:241150 ; RRID:Addgene_241150)
